Addgene plasmid #40256: pcDNA3-Camui-CR
Depositing lab: Michael Lin. Depositing organization: Stanford University. Publication: Improving FRET dynamic range with bright green and red fluorescent proteins. Lam AJ, St-Pierre F, Gong Y, Marshall JD, Cranfill PJ, Baird MA, McKeown MR, Wiedenmann J, Davidson MW, Schnitzer MJ, Tsien RY, Lin MZ. Nat Methods. 2012 Sep 9. doi: 10.1038/nmeth.2171. PubMed 22961245.
Backbone
  Vector backbone: pcDNA3
  Backbone manufacturer: Invitrogen
  Backbone size w/o insert (bp): 5320
  Total vector size (bp): 8194
  Vector type: Mammalian Expression
  Selectable markers: Neomycin (select with G418)
Growth in bacteria
  Bacterial resistance: Ampicillin, 100 μg/mL
  Growth temperature: 37°C
  Growth strain: DH5alpha
  Copy number: High Copy
Gene/Insert
  Gene/Insert name: Camuiα-CR
  Species: R. norvegicus (rat), Synthetic
  Insert size (bp): 2874
  Promoter: CMV IE
  Cloning method: Restriction Enzyme; 5′ cloning site NheI (not destroyed); 3′ cloning site ApaI (not destroyed)
  Sequencing primers: 5′ CMVFW; 3′ pcDNA3.1BGHRev
Resource information
  A portion of this plasmid was derived from a plasmid made by: Camuiα was gifted by Y. Hayashi (RIKEN Brain Science Institute, Japan).
Terms and licenses: Academic/Nonprofit Terms; Industry Terms: Not Available to Industry
Depositor comments: Venus was replaced with GFP Clover and CFP S175G was replaced with RFP mRuby2.
How to cite: pcDNA3-Camui-CR was a gift from Michael Lin (Addgene plasmid # 40256 ; http://n2t.net/addgene:40256 ; RRID:Addgene_40256)
