[The description below was written by a language model from this plasmid's Addgene catalogue record and pLannotate feature annotations shown in this document.]
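Description:
pcDNA3-Camui-CR is an 8.2 kb mammalian expression plasmid built on the pcDNA3 backbone that encodes Camuiα-CR, a genetically encoded FRET reporter of CaMKIIα activation. It is maintained in E. coli through a high-copy ColE1/pUC-type origin with ampicillin selection from the β-lactamase gene, and it also carries an f1 origin. For mammalian cells, an SV40 early promoter drives a neomycin phosphotransferase cassette terminated by an SV40 poly(A) signal, allowing G418 selection of stable transfectants. The short bom, ble, lacI and lac promoter/operator annotations are backbone remnants rather than functional parts of the design.

The roughly 2.9 kb insert, cloned between NheI and ApaI, sits downstream of the CMV immediate-early enhancer and promoter and upstream of the bovine growth hormone polyadenylation signal. It is annotated as three adjacent segments on the same strand, consistent with a single fusion protein: the green fluorescent protein Clover at the N terminus, the CaMKIIα coding sequence in the middle, and the red fluorescent protein mRuby2 at the C terminus. The catalogue lists the kinase as rat, whereas the automated annotation matched it to the closely related mouse Camk2a entry. According to the depositor, this construct derives from the original Camuiα sensor, with Venus replaced by Clover and CFP S175G replaced by mRuby2. In such sensors, conformational change of the kinase on activation alters the distance or orientation between the flanking fluorophores and so changes energy transfer from the green donor to the red acceptor. The associated work concerns improving FRET dynamic range with this bright green/red pair, and the plasmid is suited to imaging CaMKIIα activity in transfected mammalian cells.
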