Features (pLannotate 1.2.2; 21 found; start..end, strand, type, name):
     36..80      -  misc_feature   bom (fragment): basis of mobility region from pBR322
    235..614     +  enhancer       CMV enhancer: human cytomegalovirus immediate early enhancer
    615..818     +  promoter       CMV promoter: human cytomegalovirus (CMV) immediate early promoter
    863..1552    +  CDS            Clover: Clover is a basic (constitutively fluorescent) green/yellow fluorescent protein published in 2012, derived from Aequorea victoria. It is reported to be a rapidly-maturing weak dimer with high acid sensitivity.
   1565..2998    +  CDS            Camk2a: KCC2A_MOUSE - Experimental evidence at protein level: Swiss-Prot protein existence level 1. [Isoform Alpha KAP]: Has no kinase activity. From Mus musculus (Mouse).
   3023..3733    +  CDS            mRuby2: mRuby2 is a basic (constitutively fluorescent) red fluorescent protein published in 2012, derived from Entacmaea quadricolor. It has moderate acid sensitivity.
   3746..3764    -  promoter       SP6 promoter: promoter for bacteriophage SP6 RNA polymerase
   3790..4014    +  polyA_signal   bGH poly(A) signal: bovine growth hormone polyadenylation signal
   4018..4039    +  promoter       SV40 promoter (fragment): SV40 enhancer and early promoter
   4060..4488    +  rep_origin     f1 ori (sequence partly withheld): f1 bacteriophage origin of replication; arrow indicates direction of (+) strand synthesis
   4502..4832    +  promoter       SV40 promoter: SV40 enhancer and early promoter
   4899..5690    +  CDS            neo: KKA2_KLEPN - Also known as kan, nptII. Experimental evidence at protein level: Swiss-Prot protein existence level 1. Resistance to kanamycin, neomycin, paromomycin, ribostamycin, butirosin and gentamicin B. From Klebsiella pneumoniae.
   5714..5872    +  CDS            ble (fragment): BLE_KLEPN - Experimental evidence at protein level: Swiss-Prot protein existence level 1. Binding protein with a strong affinity to the bleomycin family of antibiotics. Binds to CL990; an antimitotic-antibiotic compound. From Klebsiella pneumoniae.
   5867..5988    +  polyA_signal   SV40 poly(A) signal: SV40 polyadenylation signal
   6061..6077    -  protein_bind   lac operator: The lac repressor binds to the lac operator to inhibit transcription in E. coli. This inhibition can be relieved by adding lactose or isopropyl-β-D-thiogalactopyranoside (IPTG). lac repressor encoded by lacI
   6085..6115    -  promoter       lac promoter: promoter for the E. coli lac operon
   6130..6151    -  protein_bind   CAP binding site: CAP binding activates transcription in the presence of cAMP. E. coli catabolite activator protein
   6164..6256    -  CDS            lacI (fragment): lac repressor; lacI; The lac repressor binds to the lac operator to inhibit transcription in E. coli. This inhibition can be relieved by adding lactose or isopropyl-β-D-thiogalactopyranoside (IPTG).
   6439..7027    -  rep_origin     ori: high-copy-number ColE1/pMB1/pBR322/pUC origin of replication
   7198..8058    -  CDS            AmpR: β-lactamase; bla; confers resistance to ampicillin, carbenicillin, and related antibiotics
   8059..8163    -  promoter       AmpR promoter: bla
>Addgene plasmid #40256 | pcDNA3-Camui-CR | depositor full sequence | sequence record 51779 | pcDNA3-Camui-CR sequence 8194 bps
GACGGATCGGGAGATCTCCCGATCCCCTATGGTCGACTCTCAGTACAATCTGCTCTGATGCCGCATAGTT
AAGCCAGTATCTGCTCCCTGCTTGTGTGTTGGAGGTCGCTGAGTAGTGCGCGAGCAAAATTTAAGCTACA
ACAAGGCAAGGCTTGACCGACAATTGCATGAAGAATCTGCTTAGGGTTAGGCGTTTTGCGCTGCTTCGCG
ATGTACGGGCCAGATATACGCGTTGACATTGATTATTGACTAGTTATTAATAGTAATCAATTACGGGGTC
ATTAGTTCATAGCCCATATATGGAGTTCCGCGTTACATAACTTACGGTAAATGGCCCGCCTGGCTGACCG
CCCAACGACCCCCGCCCATTGACGTCAATAATGACGTATGTTCCCATAGTAACGCCAATAGGGACTTTCC
ATTGACGTCAATGGGTGGACTATTTACGGTAAACTGCCCACTTGGCAGTACATCAAGTGTATCATATGCC
AAGTACGCCCCCTATTGACGTCAATGACGGTAAATGGCCCGCCTGGCATTATGCCCAGTACATGACCTTA
TGGGACTTTCCTACTTGGCAGTACATCTACGTATTAGTCATCGCTATTACCATGGTGATGCGGTTTTGGC
AGTACATCAATGGGCGTGGATAGCGGTTTGACTCACGGGGATTTCCAAGTCTCCACCCCATTGACGTCAA
TGGGAGTTTGTTTTGGCACCAAAATCAACGGGACTTTCCAAAATGTCGTAACAACTCCGCCCCATTGACG
CAAATGGGCGGTAGGCGTGTACGGTGGGAGGTCTATATAAGCAGAGCTGGTTTAGTGAACCGTCAGATCC
GCTAGCGCTACCGGTCGCCACCATGGTGAGCAAGGGCGAGGAGCTGTTCACCGGGGTGGTGCCCATCCTG
GTCGAGCTGGACGGCGACGTAAACGGCCACAAGTTCAGCGTCCGCGGCGAGGGCGAGGGCGATGCCACCA
ACGGCAAGCTGACCCTGAAGTTCATCTGCACCACCGGCAAGCTGCCCGTGCCCTGGCCCACCCTCGTGAC
CACCTTCGGCTACGGCGTGGCCTGCTTCAGCCGCTACCCCGACCACATGAAGCAGCACGACTTCTTCAAG
TCCGCCATGCCCGAAGGCTACGTCCAGGAGCGCACCATCTCTTTCAAGGACGACGGTACCTACAAGACCC
GCGCCGAGGTGAAGTTCGAGGGCGACACCCTGGTGAACCGCATCGAGCTGAAGGGCATCGACTTCAAGGA
GGACGGCAACATCCTGGGGCACAAGCTGGAGTACAACTTCAACAGCCACAACGTCTATATCACGGCCGAC
AAGCAGAAGAACGGCATCAAGGCTAACTTCAAGATCCGCCACAACGTTGAGGACGGCAGCGTGCAGCTCG
CCGACCACTACCAGCAGAACACCCCCATCGGCGACGGCCCCGTGCTGCTGCCCGACAACCACTACCTGAG
CCATCAGTCCGCCCTGAGCAAAGACCCCAACGAGAAGCGCGATCACATGGTCCTGCTGGAGTTCGTGACC
GCCGCCGGACTCAGATCTCGAGCTATGGCTACCATCACCTGCACCCGATTCACGGAAGAGTACCAGCTCT
TCGAGGAACTGGGAAAGGGAGCCTTCTCCGTGGTGCGCAGGTGTGTGAAGGTGCTGGCTGGCCAGGAGTA
TGCTGCCAAGATTATCAACACCAAGAAGCTCTCAGCCAGAGATCACCAGAAGTTGGAACGCGAGGCCCGC
ATCTGCCGCTTGTTGAAGCACCCCAATATCGTCCGACTCCATGACAGCATCTCCGAGGAGGGGCACCACT
ACCTTATCTTCGATCTGGTCACTGGTGGGGAGCTGTTCGAAGACATTGTGGCCCGGGAGTATTACAGTGA
GGCTGATGCCAGCCACTGTATCCAGCAGATCCTGGAGGCTGTGCTACACTGTCACCAGATGGGGGTGGTG
CATCGCGACCTGAAGCCTGAGAATCTGTTGCTGGCTTCGAAGCTCAAGGGTGCTGCGGTGAAGCTGGCAG
ACTTTGGCCTGGCCATAGAGGTTGAGGGAGAGCAGCAGGCATGGTTTGGGTTCGCAGGGACACCTGGATA
CCTCTCCCCAGAAGTGCTGCGGAAGGACCCATACGGGAAGCCTGTGGACCTGTGGGCCTGTGGCGTCATC
CTGTATATCTTGCTGGTTGGGTATCCCCCATTCTGGGATGAGGACCAGCACCGCCTGTACCAGCAGATCA
AAGCTGGTGCCTACGATTTCCCATCACCAGAATGGGACACCGTCACCCCGGAAGCCAAGGATCTGATCAA
TAAGATGCTGACCATCAACCCGTCCAAACGCATCACGGCCGCTGAGGCTCTCAAGCACCCCTGGATCTCG
CACCGCTCCACTGTGGCCTCCTGCATGCACAGACAGGAGACCGTGGACTGCCTGAAGAAGTTCAATGCCA
GGAGGAAACTGAAGGGAGCCATCCTCACCACTATGCTGGCCACCAGGAACTTCTCCGGAGGGAAGAGTGG
AGGAAACAAGAAGAATGATGGCGTGAAGGAATCCTCTGAGAGCACCAACACCACCATCGAGGATGAAGAC
ACCAAAGTGCGCAAACAGGAAATTATCAAAGTGACAGAGCAGCTGATCGAAGCCATAAGCAATGGAGACT
TTGAATCCTACACGAAGATGTGCGACCCTGGAATGACAGCCTTTGAACCGGAGGCCCTGGGGAACCTGGT
CGAGGGCCTGGACTTTCATCGATTCTATTTTGAAAACCTGTGGTCCCGGAACAGCAAGCCCGTGCACACC
ACCATCCTGAACCCTCACATCCACCTGATGGGTGACGAGTCAGCCTGCATCGCCTACATCCGCATCACTC
AGTACCTGGATGCGGGTGGCATCCCCCGCACGGCCCAGTCAGAGGAGACCCGTGTCTGGCACCGCAGGGA
TGGAAAATGGCAGATCGTCCACTTCCACAGATCTGGGGCGCCCTCCGTCCTGCCCCATGGACTAGCGCTA
CCGGTCGCCACCATGGTGTCTAAGGGCGAAGAGCTGATCAAGGAAAATATGCGTATGAAGGTGGTCATGG
AAGGTTCGGTCAACGGCCACCAATTCAAATGCACAGGTGAAGGAGAAGGCAATCCGTACATGGGAACTCA
AACCATGAGGATCAAAGTCATCGAGGGAGGACCCCTGCCATTTGCCTTTGACATTCTTGCCACGTCGTTC
ATGTATGGCAGCCGTACTTTTATCAAGTACCCGAAAGGCATTCCTGATTTCTTTAAACAGTCCTTTCCTG
AGGGTTTTACTTGGGAAAGAGTTACGAGATACGAAGATGGTGGAGTCGTCACCGTCATGCAGGACACCAG
CCTTGAGGATGGCTGTCTCGTTTACCACGTCCAAGTCAGAGGGGTAAACTTTCCCTCCAATGGTCCCGTG
ATGCAGAAGAAGACCAAGGGTTGGGAGCCTAATACAGAGATGATGTATCCAGCAGATGGTGGTCTGAGGG
GATACACTCATATGGCACTGAAAGTTGATGGTGGTGGCCATCTGTCTTGCTCTTTCGTAACAACTTACAG
GTCAAAAAAGACCGTCGGGAACATCAAGATGCCCGGTATCCATGCCGTTGATCACCGCCTGGAAAGGTTA
GAGGAAAGTGACAATGAAATGTTCGTAGTACAACGCGAACACGCAGTTGCCAAGTTCGCCGGGCTTGGTG
GTGGGATGGACGAGCTGTACAAGTAAGGGCCCTATTCTATAGTGTCACCTAAATGCTAGAGCTCGCTGAT
CAGCCTCGACTGTGCCTTCTAGTTGCCAGCCATCTGTTGTTTGCCCCTCCCCCGTGCCTTCCTTGACCCT
GGAAGGTGCCACTCCCACTGTCCTTTCCTAATAAAATGAGGAAATTGCATCGCATTGTCTGAGTAGGTGT
CATTCTATTCTGGGGGGTGGGGTGGGGCAGGACAGCAAGGGGGAGGATTGGGAAGACAATAGCAGGCATG
CTGGGGATGCGGTGGGCTCTATGGCTTCTGAGGCGGAAAGAACCAGCTGGGGCTCTAGGGGGTATCCCC
[124 nt withheld, positions 4060-4183]
C
[32 nt withheld, positions 4185-4216]
CA
[57 nt withheld, positions 4219-4275]
A
[49 nt withheld, positions 4277-4325]
CCTTTGACGTTGGAGTCCACGTTCTTT
[37 nt withheld, positions 4353-4389]
ACCCTATCTCGGTCTATTCTTTTGATTTATAAGGGATTTTGGGGATTTCGGCCTATTGGTTAAAAAATGA
GCTGATTTAACAAAAATTTAACGCGAATTAATTCTGTGGAATGTGTGTCAGTTAGGGTGTGGAAAGTCCC
CAGGCTCCCCAGGCAGGCAGAAGTATGCAAAGCATGCATCTCAATTAGTCAGCAACCAGGTGTGGAAAGT
CCCCAGGCTCCCCAGCAGGCAGAAGTATGCAAAGCATGCATCTCAATTAGTCAGCAACCATAGTCCCGCC
CCTAACTCCGCCCATCCCGCCCCTAACTCCGCCCAGTTCCGCCCATTCTCCGCCCCATGGCTGACTAATT
TTTTTTATTTATGCAGAGGCCGAGGCCGCCTCTGCCTCTGAGCTATTCCAGAAGTAGTGAGGAGGCTTTT
TTGGAGGCCTAGGCTTTTGCAAAAAGCTCCCGGGAGCTTGTATATCCATTTTCGGATCTGATCAAGAGAC
AGGATGAGGATCGTTTCGCATGATTGAACAAGATGGATTGCACGCAGGTTCTCCGGCCGCTTGGGTGGAG
AGGCTATTCGGCTATGACTGGGCACAACAGACAATCGGCTGCTCTGATGCCGCCGTGTTCCGGCTGTCAG
CGCAGGGGCGCCCGGTTCTTTTTGTCAAGACCGACCTGTCCGGTGCCCTGAATGAACTGCAGGACGAGGC
AGCGCGGCTATCGTGGCTGGCCACGACGGGCGTTCCTTGCGCAGCTGTGCTCGACGTTGTCACTGAAGCG
GGAAGGGACTGGCTGCTATTGGGCGAAGTGCCGGGGCAGGATCTCCTGTCATCTCACCTTGCTCCTGCCG
AGAAAGTATCCATCATGGCTGATGCAATGCGGCGGCTGCATACGCTTGATCCGGCTACCTGCCCATTCGA
CCACCAAGCGAAACATCGCATCGAGCGAGCACGTACTCGGATGGAAGCCGGTCTTGTCGATCAGGATGAT
CTGGACGAAGAGCATCAGGGGCTCGCGCCAGCCGAACTGTTCGCCAGGCTCAAGGCGCGCATGCCCGACG
GCGAGGATCTCGTCGTGACCCATGGCGATGCCTGCTTGCCGAATATCATGGTGGAAAATGGCCGCTTTTC
TGGATTCATCGACTGTGGCCGGCTGGGTGTGGCGGACCGCTATCAGGACATAGCGTTGGCTACCCGTGAT
ATTGCTGAAGAGCTTGGCGGCGAATGGGCTGACCGCTTCCTCGTGCTTTACGGTATCGCCGCTCCCGATT
CGCAGCGCATCGCCTTCTATCGCCTTCTTGACGAGTTCTTCTGAGCGGGACTCTGGGGTTCGAAATGACC
GACCAAGCGACGCCCAACCTGCCATCACGAGATTTCGATTCCACCGCCGCCTTCTATGAAAGGTTGGGCT
TCGGAATCGTTTTCCGGGACGCCGGCTGGATGATCCTCCAGCGCGGGGATCTCATGCTGGAGTTCTTCGC
CCACCCCAACTTGTTTATTGCAGCTTATAATGGTTACAAATAAAGCAATAGCATCACAAATTTCACAAAT
AAAGCATTTTTTTCACTGCATTCTAGTTGTGGTTTGTCCAAACTCATCAATGTATCTTATCATGTCTGTA
TACCGTCGACCTCTAGCTAGAGCTTGGCGTAATCATGGTCATAGCTGTTTCCTGTGTGAAATTGTTATCC
GCTCACAATTCCACACAACATACGAGCCGGAAGCATAAAGTGTAAAGCCTGGGGTGCCTAATGAGTGAGC
TAACTCACATTAATTGCGTTGCGCTCACTGCCCGCTTTCCAGTCGGGAAACCTGTCGTGCCAGCTGCATT
AATGAATCGGCCAACGCGCGGGGAGAGGCGGTTTGCGTATTGGGCGCTCTTCCGCTTCCTCGCTCACTGA
CTCGCTGCGCTCGGTCGTTCGGCTGCGGCGAGCGGTATCAGCTCACTCAAAGGCGGTAATACGGTTATCC
ACAGAATCAGGGGATAACGCAGGAAAGAACATGTGAGCAAAAGGCCAGCAAAAGGCCAGGAACCGTAAAA
AGGCCGCGTTGCTGGCGTTTTTCCATAGGCTCCGCCCCCCTGACGAGCATCACAAAAATCGACGCTCAAG
TCAGAGGTGGCGAAACCCGACAGGACTATAAAGATACCAGGCGTTTCCCCCTGGAAGCTCCCTCGTGCGC
TCTCCTGTTCCGACCCTGCCGCTTACCGGATACCTGTCCGCCTTTCTCCCTTCGGGAAGCGTGGCGCTTT
CTCAATGCTCACGCTGTAGGTATCTCAGTTCGGTGTAGGTCGTTCGCTCCAAGCTGGGCTGTGTGCACGA
ACCCCCCGTTCAGCCCGACCGCTGCGCCTTATCCGGTAACTATCGTCTTGAGTCCAACCCGGTAAGACAC
GACTTATCGCCACTGGCAGCAGCCACTGGTAACAGGATTAGCAGAGCGAGGTATGTAGGCGGTGCTACAG
AGTTCTTGAAGTGGTGGCCTAACTACGGCTACACTAGAAGGACAGTATTTGGTATCTGCGCTCTGCTGAA
GCCAGTTACCTTCGGAAAAAGAGTTGGTAGCTCTTGATCCGGCAAACAAACCACCGCTGGTAGCGGTGGT
TTTTTTGTTTGCAAGCAGCAGATTACGCGCAGAAAAAAAGGATCTCAAGAAGATCCTTTGATCTTTTCTA
CGGGGTCTGACGCTCAGTGGAACGAAAACTCACGTTAAGGGATTTTGGTCATGAGATTATCAAAAAGGAT
CTTCACCTAGATCCTTTTAAATTAAAAATGAAGTTTTAAATCAATCTAAAGTATATATGAGTAAACTTGG
TCTGACAGTTACCAATGCTTAATCAGTGAGGCACCTATCTCAGCGATCTGTCTATTTCGTTCATCCATAG
TTGCCTGACTCCCCGTCGTGTAGATAACTACGATACGGGAGGGCTTACCATCTGGCCCCAGTGCTGCAAT
GATACCGCGAGACCCACGCTCACCGGCTCCAGATTTATCAGCAATAAACCAGCCAGCCGGAAGGGCCGAG
CGCAGAAGTGGTCCTGCAACTTTATCCGCCTCCATCCAGTCTATTAATTGTTGCCGGGAAGCTAGAGTAA
GTAGTTCGCCAGTTAATAGTTTGCGCAACGTTGTTGCCATTGCTACAGGCATCGTGGTGTCACGCTCGTC
GTTTGGTATGGCTTCATTCAGCTCCGGTTCCCAACGATCAAGGCGAGTTACATGATCCCCCATGTTGTGC
AAAAAAGCGGTTAGCTCCTTCGGTCCTCCGATCGTTGTCAGAAGTAAGTTGGCCGCAGTGTTATCACTCA
TGGTTATGGCAGCACTGCATAATTCTCTTACTGTCATGCCATCCGTAAGATGCTTTTCTGTGACTGGTGA
GTACTCAACCAAGTCATTCTGAGAATAGTGTATGCGGCGACCGAGTTGCTCTTGCCCGGCGTCAATACGG
GATAATACCGCGCCACATAGCAGAACTTTAAAAGTGCTCATCATTGGAAAACGTTCTTCGGGGCGAAAAC
TCTCAAGGATCTTACCGCTGTTGAGATCCAGTTCGATGTAACCCACTCGTGCACCCAACTGATCTTCAGC
ATCTTTTACTTTCACCAGCGTTTCTGGGTGAGCAAAAACAGGAAGGCAAAATGCCGCAAAAAAGGGAATA
AGGGCGACACGGAAATGTTGAATACTCATACTCTTCCTTTTTCAATATTATTGAAGCATTTATCAGGGTT
ATTGTCTCATGAGCGGATACATATTTGAATGTATTTAGAAAAATAAACAAATAGGGGTTCCGCGCACATT
TCCCCGAAAAGTGCCACCTGACGTC
