>Addgene plasmid #40256 | pcDNA3-Camui-CR | addgene partial sequence | sequence record 54136 | CMV-F 5'-CGCAAATGGGCGGTAGGCGTG-3'
ACCGTCAGATCCGCTAGCGCTACCGGTCGCCACCATGGTGAGCAAGGGCGAGGAGCTGTTCACCGGGGTG
GTGCCCATCCTGGTCGAGCTGGACGGCGACGTAAACGGCCACAAGTTCAGCGTCCGCGGCGAGGGCGAGG
GCGATGCCACCAACGGCAAGCTGACCCTGAAGTTCATCTGCACCACCGGCAAGCTGCCCGTGCCCTGGCC
CACCCTCGTGACCACCTTCGGCTACGGCGTGGCCTGCTTCAGCCGCTACCCCGACCACATGAAGCAGCAC
GACTTCTTCAAGTCCGCCATGCCCGAAGGCTACGTCCAGGAGCGCACCATCTCTTTCAAGGACGACGGTA
CCTACAAGACCCGCGCCGAGGTGAAGTTCGAGGGCGACACCCTGGTGAACCGCATCGAGCTGAAGGGCAT
CGACTTCAAGGAGGACGGCAACATCCTGGGGCACAAGCTGGAGTACAACTTCAACAGCCACAACGTCTAT
ATCACGGCCGACAAGCAGAAGAACGGCATCAAGGCTAACTTCAAGATCCGCCACAACGTTGAGGACGGCA
GCGTGCAGCTCGCCGACCACTACCAGCAGAACACCCCCATCGGCGACGGCCCCGTGCTGCTGCCCGACAA
CCACTACCTGAGCCATCAGTCCGCCCTGAGCAAAGACCCCAACGAGAAGCGCGATCACATGGTCCTGCTG
GAGTTCGTGACCGCCGCCGGACTCAGATCTCGAGCTATGGCTACCATCACCTGCACCCGATTCACGGAAG
AGTACCAGCTCTTCGAGGA
