>Addgene plasmid #40256 | pcDNA3-Camui-CR | addgene partial sequence | sequence record 54200 | BGH-rev 5'-TAGAAGGCACAGTCGAGG-3'
GGCCCTTACTTGTACAGCTCGTCCATCCCACCACCAAGCCCGGCGAACTTGGCAACTGCGTGTTCGCGTT
GTACTACGAACATTTCATTGTCACTTTCCTCTAACCTTTCCAGGCGGTGATCAACGGCATGGATACCGGG
CATCTTGATGTTCCCGACGGTCTTTTTTGACCTGTAAGTTGTTACGAAAGAGCAAGACAGATGGCCACCA
CCATCAACTTTCAGTGCCATATGAGTGTATCCCCTCAGACCACCATCTGCTGGATACATCATCTCTGTAT
TAGGCTCCCAACCCTTGGTCTTCTTCTGCATCACGGGACCATTGGAGGGAAAGTTTACCCCTCTGACTTG
GACGTGGTAAACGAGACAGCCATCCTCAAGGCTGGTGTCCTGCATGACGGTGACGACTCCACCATCTTCG
TATCTCGTAACTCTTTCCCAAGTAAAACCCTCAGGAAAGGACTGTTTAAAGAAATCAGGAATGCCTTTCG
GGTACTTGATAAAAGTACGGCTGCCATACATGAACGACGTGGCAAGAATGTCAAAGGCAAATGGCAGGGG
TCCTCCCTCGATGACTTTGATCCTCATGGTTTGAGTTCCCATGTACGGATTGCCTTCTCCTTCACCTGTG
CATTTGAATTGGTGGCCGTTGACCGAACCTTCCATGACCACCTTCATACGCATATTTTCCTTGATCAGCT
CTTCGCCCTTAGACACCATGGTGGCGACCGGTAGCGCTAGTCCATGGGGCAGGACGGAGGGCGCCCCAGA
TCTGTGGAAGTGGACGATCTGCCATTTTCCATCCCTGCGGTGCCAGACACGGGTCTC
