>Addgene plasmid #40256 | pcDNA3-Camui-CR | addgene partial sequence | sequence record 54206 | EGFP-C 5'-CATGGTCCTGCTGGAGTTCGTG-3'
TGGCTACCATCACCTGCACCCGATTCACGGAAGAGTACCAGCTCTTCGAGGAACTGGGAAAGGGAGCCTT
CTCCGTGGTGCGCAGGTGTGTGAAGGTGCTGGCTGGCCAGGAGTATGCTGCCAAGATTATCAACACCAAG
AAGCTCTCAGCCAGAGATCACCAGAAGTTGGAACGCGAGGCCCGCATCTGCCGCTTGTTGAAGCACCCCA
ATATCGTCCGACTCCATGACAGCATCTCCGAGGAGGGGCACCACTACCTTATCTTCGATCTGGTCACTGG
TGGGGAGCTGTTCGAAGACATTGTGGCCCGGGAGTATTACAGTGAGGCTGATGCCAGCCACTGTATCCAG
CAGATCCTGGAGGCTGTGCTACACTGTCACCAGATGGGGGTGGTGCATCGCGACCTGAAGCCTGAGAATC
TGTTGCTGGCTTCGAAGCTCAAGGGTGCTGCGGTGAAGCTGGCAGACTTTGGCCTGGCCATAGAGGTTGA
GGGAGAGCAGCAGGCATGGTTTGGGTTCGCAGGGACACCTGGATACCTCTCCCCAGAAGTGCTGCGGAAG
GACCCATACGGGAAGCCTGTGGACCTGTGGGCCTGTGGCGTCATCCTGTATATCTTGCTGGTTGGGTATC
CCCCATTCTGGGATGAGGACCAGCACCGCCTGTACCAGCAGATCAAAGCTGGTGCCTACGATTTCCCATC
ACCAGAATGGGACACCGTCACCCCGGAAGCCAAGGATCTGATCAATAAGATGCTGACCATCAACCCGTCC
AAACGCATCACGGCCGCTGAGGCTCTCAAGCACCCCTGGATCTCGCACCGCTCCACTGTGGCCTCCTGCA
T
